Addgene plasmid #134729: pLenti CMV Puro DHFR.dn-cHSF1
Purpose: Lentiviral expression vector for constitutively active dominant-negative HSF1 fused to DHFR destabilized domain
Depositing lab: Matthew D. Shoulders. Depositing organization: Massachusetts Institute of Technology. Publication: Transportable, Chemical Genetic Methodology for the Small Molecule-Mediated Inhibition of Heat Shock Factor 1. Moore CL, Dewal MB, Nekongo EE, Santiago S, Lu NB, Levine SS, Shoulders MD. ACS Chem Biol. 2016 Jan 15;11(1):200-10. doi: 10.1021/acschembio.5b00740. Epub 2015 Nov 19. PubMed 26502114.
Backbone
  Vector backbone: pLenti CMV Puro Dest (w118-1)
  Backbone manufacturer: Eric Campeau, Paul Kaufman
  Backbone size w/o insert (bp): 8022
  Total vector size (bp): 9615
  Vector type: Mammalian Expression, Lentiviral
  Selectable markers: Puromycin
Growth in bacteria
  Bacterial resistance: Ampicillin, 100 μg/mL
  Growth temperature: 30°C
  Growth strain: NEB Stable
  Copy number: High Copy
Gene/Insert
  Gene/Insert name: DHFR.dn-cHSF1
  Species: H. sapiens (human)
  Insert size (bp): 1593
  Mutation: Deletion of amino acids 186-202, 379−529
  GenBank ID: NM_005526.4
  Entrez Gene: HSF1 (a.k.a. HSTF1)
  Promoter: CMV
  Tag / fusion protein: DHFR (N terminal on insert)
  Cloning method: Gateway Cloning
  Sequencing primers: 5′ CGCAAATGGGCGGTAGGCGTG; 3′ CATAGCGTAAAAGGAGCAACA
Terms and licenses: Academic/Nonprofit Terms; Industry Terms: Not Available to Industry
How to cite: pLenti CMV Puro DHFR.dn-cHSF1 was a gift from Matthew D. Shoulders (Addgene plasmid # 134729 ; http://n2t.net/addgene:134729 ; RRID:Addgene_134729)
