[The description below was written by a language model from this plasmid's Addgene catalogue record and pLannotate feature annotations shown in this document.]
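Description:
pLenti CMV Puro DHFR.dn-cHSF1 is a 9.6 kb lentiviral mammalian expression plasmid built by Gateway recombination into the pLenti CMV Puro Dest (w118-1) destination backbone. It is maintained in E. coli through a high-copy ColE1/pUC-type origin with ampicillin resistance (β-lactamase), and also carries an f1 origin and remnants of a lac/lacZα cloning region. The viral portion has a third-generation-style layout. An RSV promoter is fused to a truncated HIV-1 5' LTR to drive genomic RNA production, followed by the Ψ packaging signal with a partial gag sequence, the Rev response element for Rev-dependent nuclear export, and a cPPT/CTS element. A second truncated LTR, annotated downstream of the payload, closes the transfer cassette and is followed by an SV40 polyadenylation signal and SV40 origin.

The payload, flanked by attB1 and attB2 sites left by the Gateway reaction, is expressed from the CMV enhancer/promoter. It encodes an E. coli dihydrofolate reductase destabilizing domain fused to the N-terminus of a human HSF1 variant lacking amino acids 186–202 and 379–529. The record describes this variant as a constitutively active, dominant-negative form. Destabilizing domains of this kind generally cause the fusion protein to be degraded unless a stabilizing small-molecule ligand is present, so the level of the HSF1 inhibitor can be tuned chemically. The specific ligand is not named in the record. A WPRE follows the insert to enhance transcript expression, and a separate mouse PGK promoter drives puromycin N-acetyltransferase for selection of transduced cells. The construct is intended for making stable mammalian cell lines in which heat shock factor 1 activity can be inhibited under small-molecule control.
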