Features (pLannotate 1.2.2; 31 found; start..end, strand, type, name):
      4..120     +  misc_feature   cPPT/CTS: central polypurine tract and central termination sequence of HIV-1
    143..446     +  enhancer       CMV enhancer: human cytomegalovirus immediate early enhancer
    447..650     +  promoter       CMV promoter: human cytomegalovirus (CMV) immediate early promoter
    755..779     +  protein_bind   attB1: mutant version of attB; recombination site for the Gateway® BP reaction BP Clonase™
    806..1281    +  CDS            ecDHFR (fragment): E. coli dihydrofolate reductase; folA
   1307..2395    +  CDS            HSF1 (fragment): HSF1_HUMAN - Also known as HSTF1. Experimental evidence at protein level: Swiss-Prot protein existence level 1. (Microbial infection) Plays a role in latent human immunodeficiency virus (HIV-1) transcriptional reactivation. Binds to the HIV-1 long terminal repeat promoter (LTR) to reactivate viral transcription by recruiting cellular transcriptional elongation factors, such as CDK9, CCNT1 and EP300. From Homo sapiens (Human).
   2422..2446    -  protein_bind   attB2: mutant version of attB; recombination site for the Gateway® BP reaction BP Clonase™
   2477..3065    +  misc_feature   WPRE: woodchuck hepatitis virus posttranscriptional regulatory element
   3079..3578    +  promoter       PGK promoter: mouse phosphoglycerate kinase 1 promoter
   3599..4198    +  CDS            PuroR: puromycin N-acetyltransferase; pac from Streptomyces alboniger; confers resistance to puromycin
   4266..4403    +  CDS            nef (fragment): NEF_HV1LA - Experimental evidence at protein level: Swiss-Prot protein existence level 1. Extracellular Nef protein targets CD4(+) T-lymphocytes for apoptosis by interacting with CXCR4 surface receptors. From Human immunodeficiency virus type 1 group M subtype B (isolate Lai) (HIV-1).
   4389..4569    +  LTR            5' LTR (truncated): truncated 5' long terminal repeat (LTR) from HIV-1
   4641..4762    +  polyA_signal   SV40 poly(A) signal: SV40 polyadenylation signal
   4802..4937    +  rep_origin     SV40 ori: SV40 origin of replication
   4958..4976    -  promoter       T7 promoter: promoter for bacteriophage T7 RNA polymerase
   4984..5139    +  CDS            lacZα (fragment): LacZα fragment of β-galactosidase; lacZ fragment
   5144..5572    +  rep_origin     f1 ori (sequence partly withheld): f1 bacteriophage origin of replication; arrow indicates direction of (+) strand synthesis
   5625..5729    +  promoter       AmpR promoter: bla
   5730..6590    +  CDS            AmpR: β-lactamase; bla; confers resistance to ampicillin, carbenicillin, and related antibiotics
   6761..7349    +  rep_origin     ori: high-copy-number ColE1/pMB1/pBR322/pUC origin of replication
   7532..7624    +  CDS            lacI (fragment): lac repressor; lacI; The lac repressor binds to the lac operator to inhibit transcription in E. coli. This inhibition can be relieved by adding lactose or isopropyl-β-D-thiogalactopyranoside (IPTG).
   7637..7658    +  protein_bind   CAP binding site: CAP binding activates transcription in the presence of cAMP. E. coli catabolite activator protein
   7673..7703    +  promoter       lac promoter: promoter for the E. coli lac operon
   7711..7727    +  protein_bind   lac operator: The lac repressor binds to the lac operator to inhibit transcription in E. coli. This inhibition can be relieved by adding lactose or isopropyl-β-D-thiogalactopyranoside (IPTG). lac repressor encoded by lacI
   7772..7790    +  promoter       T3 promoter: promoter for bacteriophage T3 RNA polymerase
   7818..8044    +  promoter       RSV promoter: Rous sarcoma virus enhancer/promoter
   8045..8225    +  LTR            5' LTR (truncated): truncated 5' long terminal repeat (LTR) from HIV-1
   8272..8397    +  misc_feature   HIV-1 Ψ: packaging signal of human immunodeficiency virus type 1
   8381..8744    +  CDS            HIV-1 gag (fragment): gag protein from human immunodeficiency virus 1; gag
   8890..9123    +  misc_feature   RRE: The Rev response element (RRE) of HIV-1 allows for Rev-dependent mRNA export from the nucleus to the cytoplasm.
   9500..9600    +  CDS            Rev (fragment): human immunodeficiency virus 1 (HIV-1) Rev protein; rev; enhances nuclear export of unspliced and incompletely spliced viral mRNAs
>Addgene plasmid #134729 | pLenti CMV Puro DHFR.dn-cHSF1 | addgene full sequence | sequence record 271703 | Addgene NGS Result
AACTTTTAAAAGAAAAGGGGGGATTGGGGGGTACAGTGCAGGGGAAAGAATAGTAGACATAATAGCAACA
GACATACAAACTAAAGAATTACAAAAACAAATTACAAAATTCAAAATTTTATCGATAAGCTTGGGAGTTC
CGCGTTACATAACTTACGGTAAATGGCCCGCCTGGCTGACCGCCCAACGACCCCCGCCCATTGACGTCAA
TAATGACGTATGTTCCCATAGTAACGCCAATAGGGACTTTCCATTGACGTCAATGGGTGGAGTATTTACG
GTAAACTGCCCACTTGGCAGTACATCAAGTGTATCATATGCCAAGTACGCCCCCTATTGACGTCAATGAC
GGTAAATGGCCCGCCTGGCATTATGCCCAGTACATGACCTTATGGGACTTTCCTACTTGGCAGTACATCT
ACGTATTAGTCATCGCTATTACCATGGTGATGCGGTTTTGGCAGTACATCAATGGGCGTGGATAGCGGTT
TGACTCACGGGGATTTCCAAGTCTCCACCCCATTGACGTCAATGGGAGTTTGTTTTGGCACCAAAATCAA
CGGGACTTTCCAAAATGTCGTAACAACTCCGCCCCATTGACGCAAATGGGCGGTAGGCGTGTACGGTGGG
AGGTCTATATAAGCAGAGCTCGTTTAGTGAACCGTCAGATCGCCTGGAGACGCCATCCACGCTGTTTTGA
CCTCCATAGAAGACACCGACTCTAGTCCAGTGTGGTGGAATTCTGCAGATATCAACAAGTTTGTACAAAA
AAGCAGGCTTTAAAGGAACCAATTCAGTCGACACCATGATCAGTCTGATTGCGGCGTTAGCGGTAGATTA
CGTTATCGGCATGGAAAACGCCATGCCGTGGAACCTGCCTGCCGATCTCGCCTGGTTTAAACGCAACACC
TTAAATAAACCCGTGATTATGGGCCGCCATACCTGGGAATCAATCGGTCGTCCGTTGCCAGGACGCAAAA
ATATTATCCTCAGCAGTCAACCGAGTACGGACGATCGCGTAACGTGGGTGAAGTCGGTGGATGAAGCCAT
CGCGGCGTGTGGTGACGTACCAGAAATCATGGTGATTGGCGGCGGTCGCGTTATTGAACAGTTCTTGCCA
AAAGCGCAAAAACTGTATCTGACGCATATCGACGCAGAAGTGGAAGGCGACACCCATTTCCCGGATTACG
AGCCGGATGACTGGGAATCGGTATTCAGCGAATTCCACGATGCTGATGCGCAGAACTCTCACAGCTATTG
CTTTGAGATTCTGGAGCGGCGAGCAGGAAGTGGAAGTGGATCCGCCATGGATCTGCCCGTGGGCCCCGGC
GCGGCGGGGCCCAGCAACGTCCCGGCCTTCCTGACCAAGCTGTGGACCCTCGTGAGCGACCCGGACACCG
ACGCGCTCATCTGCTGGAGCCCGAGCGGGAACAGCTTCCACGTGTTCGACCAGGGCCAGTTTGCCAAGGA
GGTGCTGCCCAAGTACTTCAAGCACAACAACATGGCCAGCTTCGTGCGGCAGCTCAACATGTATGGCTTC
CGGAAAGTGGTCCACATCGAGCAGGGCGGCCTGGTCAAGCCAGAGAGAGACGACACGGAGTTCCAGCACC
CATGCTTCCTGCGTGGCCAGGAGCAGCTCCTTGAGAACATCAAGAGGAAAGTGACCAGTGTGTCCACCCT
GAAGAGTGAAGACATAAAGATCCGCCAGGACAGCGTCACCAAGCTGCTGACGGACGTGCAGCTGATGAAG
GGGAAGCAGGAGTGCATGGACTCCAAGCTCCTGGCCATGAAGCATGAGAATGAGGCTCTGTGGCGGGAGG
TGGCCAGCCTTCGGCAGAAGCATGCCCAGCAACAGAAAGTCATCCTGGGGGTGAAGAGAAAGATCCCCCT
GATGCTGAACGACAGTGGCTCAGCACATTCCATGCCCAAGTATAGCCGGCAGTTCTCCCTGGAGCACGTC
CACGGCTCGGGCCCCTACTCGGCCCCCTCCCCAGCCTACAGCAGCTCCAGCCTCTACGCCCCTGATGCTG
TGGCCAGCTCTGGACCCATCATCTCCGACATCACCGAGCTGGCTCCTGCCAGCCCCATGGCCTCCCCCGG
CGGGAGCATAGACGAGAGGCCCCTATCCAGCAGCCCCCTGGTGCGTGTCAAGGAGGAGCCCCCCAGCCCG
CCTCAGAGCCCCCGGGTAGAGGAGGCGAGTCCCGGGCGCCCATCTTCCGTGGACACCCTCTTGTCCCCGA
CCGCCCTCATTGACTCCATCCTGCGGGAGAGTGAACCTGCCCCCGCCTCCGTCACAGCCCTCACGGACGC
CAGGGGCCACACGGACACCGAGGGCCGGCCTCCCTCCCCCCCGCCCACCTCCACCCCTGAAAAGTGCCTC
AGCGTAGCCTGCCTGTAGGCGGCCGCACTCGAGATATCTAGACCCAGCTTTCTTGTACAAAGTGGTTGAT
ATCCAGCACAGTGGCGGCCGCTCGACAATCAACCTCTGGATTACAAAATTTGTGAAAGATTGACTGGTAT
TCTTAACTATGTTGCTCCTTTTACGCTATGTGGATACGCTGCTTTAATGCCTTTGTATCATGCTATTGCT
TCCCGTATGGCTTTCATTTTCTCCTCCTTGTATAAATCCTGGTTGCTGTCTCTTTATGAGGAGTTGTGGC
CCGTTGTCAGGCAACGTGGCGTGGTGTGCACTGTGTTTGCTGACGCAACCCCCACTGGTTGGGGCATTGC
CACCACCTGTCAGCTCCTTTCCGGGACTTTCGCTTTCCCCCTCCCTATTGCCACGGCGGAACTCATCGCC
GCCTGCCTTGCCCGCTGCTGGACAGGGGCTCGGCTGTTGGGCACTGACAATTCCGTGGTGTTGTCGGGGA
AGCTGACGTCCTTTCCATGGCTGCTCGCCTGTGTTGCCACCTGGATTCTGCGCGGGACGTCCTTCTGCTA
CGTCCCTTCGGCCCTCAATCCAGCGGACCTTCCTTCCCGCGGCCTGCTGCCGGCTCTGCGGCCTCTTCCG
CGTCTTCGCCTTCGCCCTCAGACGAGTCGGATCTCCCTTTGGGCCGCCTCCCCGCCTGGAATTCTACCGG
GTAGGGGAGGCGCTTTTCCCAAGGCAGTCTGGAGCATGCGCTTTAGCAGCCCCGCTGGGCACTTGGCGCT
ACACAAGTGGCCTCTGGCCTCGCACACATTCCACATCCACCGGTAGGCGCCAACCGGCTCCGTTCTTTGG
TGGCCCCTTCGCGCCACCTTCTACTCCTCCCCTAGTCAGGAAGTTCCCCCCCGCCCCGCAGCTCGCGTCG
TGCAGGACGTGACAAATGGAAGTAGCACGTCTCACTAGTCTCGTGCAGATGGACAGCACCGCTGAGCAAT
GGAAGCGGGTAGGCCTTTGGGGCAGCGGCCAATAGCAGCTTTGCTCCTTCGCTTTCTGGGCTCAGAGGCT
GGGAAGGGGTGGGTCCGGGGGCGGGCTCAGGGGCGGGCTCAGGGGCGGGGCGGGCGCCCGAAGGTCCTCC
GGAGGCCCGGCATTCTGCACGCTTCAAAAGCGCACGTCTGCCGCGCTGTTCTCCTCTTCCTCATCTCCGG
GCCTTTCGACCTGCAGCCCAAGCTTACCATGACCGAGTACAAGCCCACGGTGCGCCTCGCCACCCGCGAC
GACGTCCCCAGGGCCGTACGCACCCTCGCCGCCGCGTTCGCCGACTACCCCGCCACGCGCCACACCGTCG
ATCCGGACCGCCACATCGAGCGGGTCACCGAGCTGCAAGAACTCTTCCTCACGCGCGTCGGGCTCGACAT
CGGCAAGGTGTGGGTCGCGGACGACGGCGCCGCGGTGGCGGTCTGGACCACGCCGGAGAGCGTCGAAGCG
GGGGCGGTGTTCGCCGAGATCGGCCCGCGCATGGCCGAGTTGAGCGGTTCCCGGCTGGCCGCGCAGCAAC
AGATGGAAGGCCTCCTGGCGCCGCACCGGCCCAAGGAGCCCGCGTGGTTCCTGGCCACCGTCGGCGTCTC
GCCCGACCACCAGGGCAAGGGTCTGGGCAGCGCCGTCGTGCTCCCCGGAGTGGAGGCGGCCGAGCGCGCC
GGGGTGCCCGCCTTCCTGGAGACCTCCGCGCCCCGCAACCTCCCCTTCTACGAGCGGCTCGGCTTCACCG
TCACCGCCGACGTCGAGGTGCCCGAAGGACCGCGCACCTGGTGCATGACCCGCAAGCCCGGTGCCTGACG
CCCGCCCCACGACCCGCAGCGCCCGACCGAAAGGAGCGCACGACCCCATGCATCTCGAGGGCCCGGTACC
TTTAAGACCAATGACTTACAAGGCAGCTGTAGATCTTAGCCACTTTTTAAAAGAAAAGGGGGGACTGGAA
GGGCTAGCTCACTCCCAACGAAGACAAGATCTGCTTTTTGCTTGTACTGGGTCTCTCTGGTTAGACCAGA
TCTGAGCCTGGGAGCTCTCTGGCTAACTAGGGAACCCACTGCTTAAGCCTCAATAAAGCTTGCCTTGAGT
GCTTCAAGTAGTGTGTGCCCGTCTGTTGTGTGACTCTGGTAACTAGAGATCCCTCAGACCCTTTTAGTCA
GTGTGGAAAATCTCTAGCAGTAGTAGTTCATGTCATCTTATTATTCAGTATTTATAACTTGCAAAGAAAT
GAATATCAGAGAGTGAGAGGAACTTGTTTATTGCAGCTTATAATGGTTACAAATAAAGCAATAGCATCAC
AAATTTCACAAATAAAGCATTTTTTTCACTGCATTCTAGTTGTGGTTTGTCCAAACTCATCAATGTATCT
TATCATGTCTGGCTCTAGCTATCCCGCCCCTAACTCCGCCCATCCCGCCCCTAACTCCGCCCAGTTCCGC
CCATTCTCCGCCCCATGGCTGACTAATTTTTTTTATTTATGCAGAGGCCGAGGCCGCCTCGGCCTCTGAG
CTATTCCAGAAGTAGTGAGGAGGCTTTTTTGGAGGCCTAGGGACGTACCCAATTCGCCCTATAGTGAGTC
GTATTACGCGCGCTCACTGGCCGTCGTTTTACAACGTCGTGACTGGGAAAACCCTGGCGTTACCCAACTT
AATCGCCTTGCAGCACATCCCCCTTTCGCCAGCTGGCGTAATAGCGAAGAGGCCCGCACCGATCGCCCTT
CCCAACAGTTGCGCAGCCTGAATGGCGAATGGG
[124 nt withheld, positions 5144-5267]
C
[91 nt withheld, positions 5269-5359]
A
[49 nt withheld, positions 5361-5409]
CCTTTGACGTTGGAGTCCACGTTCTTT
[37 nt withheld, positions 5437-5473]
ACCCTATCTCGGTCTATTCTTTTGATTTATAAGGGATTTTGCCGATTTCGGCCTATTGGTTAAAAAATGA
GCTGATTTAACAAAAATTTAACGCGAATTTTAACAAAATATTAACGCTTACAATTTAGGTGGCACTTTTC
GGGGAAATGTGCGCGGAACCCCTATTTGTTTATTTTTCTAAATACATTCAAATATGTATCCGCTCATGAG
ACAATAACCCTGATAAATGCTTCAATAATATTGAAAAAGGAAGAGTATGAGTATTCAACATTTCCGTGTC
GCCCTTATTCCCTTTTTTGCGGCATTTTGCCTTCCTGTTTTTGCTCACCCAGAAACGCTGGTGAAAGTAA
AAGATGCTGAAGATCAGTTGGGTGCACGAGTGGGTTACATCGAACTGGATCTCAACAGCGGTAAGATCCT
TGAGAGTTTTCGCCCCGAAGAACGTTTTCCAATGATGAGCACTTTTAAAGTTCTGCTATGTGGCGCGGTA
TTATCCCGTATTGACGCCGGGCAAGAGCAACTCGGTCGCCGCATACACTATTCTCAGAATGACTTGGTTG
AGTACTCACCAGTCACAGAAAAGCATCTTACGGATGGCATGACAGTAAGAGAATTATGCAGTGCTGCCAT
AACCATGAGTGATAACACTGCGGCCAACTTACTTCTGACAACGATCGGAGGACCGAAGGAGCTAACCGCT
TTTTTGCACAACATGGGGGATCATGTAACTCGCCTTGATCGTTGGGAACCGGAGCTGAATGAAGCCATAC
CAAACGACGAGCGTGACACCACGATGCCTGTAGCAATGGCAACAACGTTGCGCAAACTATTAACTGGCGA
ACTACTTACTCTAGCTTCCCGGCAACAATTAATAGACTGGATGGAGGCGGATAAAGTTGCAGGACCACTT
CTGCGCTCGGCCCTTCCGGCTGGCTGGTTTATTGCTGATAAATCTGGAGCCGGTGAGCGTGGGTCTCGCG
GTATCATTGCAGCACTGGGGCCAGATGGTAAGCCCTCCCGTATCGTAGTTATCTACACGACGGGGAGTCA
GGCAACTATGGATGAACGAAATAGACAGATCGCTGAGATAGGTGCCTCACTGATTAAGCATTGGTAACTG
TCAGACCAAGTTTACTCATATATACTTTAGATTGATTTAAAACTTCATTTTTAATTTAAAAGGATCTAGG
TGAAGATCCTTTTTGATAATCTCATGACCAAAATCCCTTAACGTGAGTTTTCGTTCCACTGAGCGTCAGA
CCCCGTAGAAAAGATCAAAGGATCTTCTTGAGATCCTTTTTTTCTGCGCGTAATCTGCTGCTTGCAAACA
AAAAAACCACCGCTACCAGCGGTGGTTTGTTTGCCGGATCAAGAGCTACCAACTCTTTTTCCGAAGGTAA
CTGGCTTCAGCAGAGCGCAGATACCAAATACTGTTCTTCTAGTGTAGCCGTAGTTAGGCCACCACTTCAA
GAACTCTGTAGCACCGCCTACATACCTCGCTCTGCTAATCCTGTTACCAGTGGCTGCTGCCAGTGGCGAT
AAGTCGTGTCTTACCGGGTTGGACTCAAGACGATAGTTACCGGATAAGGCGCAGCGGTCGGGCTGAACGG
GGGGTTCGTGCACACAGCCCAGCTTGGAGCGAACGACCTACACCGAACTGAGATACCTACAGCGTGAGCT
ATGAGAAAGCGCCACGCTTCCCGAAGGGAGAAAGGCGGACAGGTATCCGGTAAGCGGCAGGGTCGGAACA
GGAGAGCGCACGAGGGAGCTTCCAGGGGGAAACGCCTGGTATCTTTATAGTCCTGTCGGGTTTCGCCACC
TCTGACTTGAGCGTCGATTTTTGTGATGCTCGTCAGGGGGGCGGAGCCTATGGAAAAACGCCAGCAACGC
GGCCTTTTTACGGTTCCTGGCCTTTTGCTGGCCTTTTGCTCACATGTTCTTTCCTGCGTTATCCCCTGAT
TCTGTGGATAACCGTATTACCGCCTTTGAGTGAGCTGATACCGCTCGCCGCAGCCGAACGACCGAGCGCA
GCGAGTCAGTGAGCGAGGAAGCGGAAGAGCGCCCAATACGCAAACCGCCTCTCCCCGCGCGTTGGCCGAT
TCATTAATGCAGCTGGCACGACAGGTTTCCCGACTGGAAAGCGGGCAGTGAGCGCAACGCAATTAATGTG
AGTTAGCTCACTCATTAGGCACCCCAGGCTTTACACTTTATGCTTCCGGCTCGTATGTTGTGTGGAATTG
TGAGCGGATAACAATTTCACACAGGAAACAGCTATGACCATGATTACGCCAAGCGCGCAATTAACCCTCA
CTAAAGGGAACAAAAGCTGGAGCTGCAAGCTTAATGTAGTCTTATGCAATACTCTTGTAGTCTTGCAACA
TGGTAACGATGAGTTAGCAACATGCCTTACAAGGAGAGAAAAAGCACCGTGCATGCCGATTGGTGGAAGT
AAGGTGGTACGATCGTGCCTTATTAGGAAGGCAACAGACGGGTCTGACATGGATTGGACGAACCACTGAA
TTGCCGCATTGCAGAGATATTGTATTTAAGTGCCTAGCTCGATACATAAACGGGTCTCTCTGGTTAGACC
AGATCTGAGCCTGGGAGCTCTCTGGCTAACTAGGGAACCCACTGCTTAAGCCTCAATAAAGCTTGCCTTG
AGTGCTTCAAGTAGTGTGTGCCCGTCTGTTGTGTGACTCTGGTAACTAGAGATCCCTCAGACCCTTTTAG
TCAGTGTGGAAAATCTCTAGCAGTGGCGCCCGAACAGGGACTTGAAAGCGAAAGGGAAACCAGAGGAGCT
CTCTCGACGCAGGACTCGGCTTGCTGAAGCGCGCACGGCAAGAGGCGAGGGGCGGCGACTGGTGAGTACG
CCAAAAATTTTGACTAGCGGAGGCTAGAAGGAGAGAGATGGGTGCGAGAGCGTCAGTATTAAGCGGGGGA
GAATTAGATCGCGATGGGAAAAAATTCGGTTAAGGCCAGGGGGAAAGAAAAAATATAAATTAAAACATAT
AGTATGGGCAAGCAGGGAGCTAGAACGATTCGCAGTTAATCCTGGCCTGTTAGAAACATCAGAAGGCTGT
AGACAAATACTGGGACAGCTACAACCATCCCTTCAGACAGGATCAGAAGAACTTAGATCATTATATAATA
CAGTAGCAACCCTCTATTGTGTGCATCAAAGGATAGAGATAAAAGACACCAAGGAAGCTTTAGACAAGAT
AGAGGAAGAGCAAAACAAAAGTAAGACCACCGCACAGCAAGCGGCCGCTGATCTTCAGACCTGGAGGAGG
AGATATGAGGGACAATTGGAGAAGTGAATTATATAAATATAAAGTAGTAAAAATTGAACCATTAGGAGTA
GCACCCACCAAGGCAAAGAGAAGAGTGGTGCAGAGAGAAAAAAGAGCAGTGGGAATAGGAGCTTTGTTCC
TTGGGTTCTTGGGAGCAGCAGGAAGCACTATGGGCGCAGCGTCAATGACGCTGACGGTACAGGCCAGACA
ATTATTGTCTGGTATAGTGCAGCAGCAGAACAATTTGCTGAGGGCTATTGAGGCGCAACAGCATCTGTTG
CAACTCACAGTCTGGGGCATCAAGCAGCTCCAGGCAAGAATCCTGGCTGTGGAAAGATACCTAAAGGATC
AACAGCTCCTGGGGATTTGGGGTTGCTCTGGAAAACTCATTTGCACCACTGCTGTGCCTTGGAATGCTAG
TTGGAGTAATAAATCTCTGGAACAGATTTGGAATCACACGACCTGGATGGAGTGGGACAGAGAAATTAAC
AATTACACAAGCTTAATACACTCCTTAATTGAAGAATCGCAAAACCAGCAAGAAAAGAATGAACAAGAAT
TATTGGAATTAGATAAATGGGCAAGTTTGTGGAATTGGTTTAACATAACAAATTGGCTGTGGTATATAAA
ATTATTCATAATGATAGTAGGAGGCTTGGTAGGTTTAAGAATAGTTTTTGCTGTACTTTCTATAGTGAAT
AGAGTTAGGCAGGGATATTCACCATTATCGTTTCAGACCCACCTCCCAACCCCGAGGGGACCCGACAGGC
CCGAAGGAATAGAAGAAGAAGGTGGAGAGAGAGACAGAGACAGATCCATTCGATTAGTGAACGGATCTCG
ACGGTATCGGTT
